Addgene plasmid #34679: pGNS-BAC
Depositing lab: Mark Liles. Publication: Gram negative shuttle BAC vector for heterologous expression of metagenomic libraries. Kakirde KS, Wild J, Godiska R, Mead DA, Wiggins AG, Goodman RM, Szybalski W, Liles MR. Gene. 2011 Apr 15;475(2):57-62. Epub 2010 Nov 26. 10.1016/j.gene.2010.11.004 PubMed 21112378.
Backbone
  Vector backbone: pJW544
  Backbone manufacturer: 16500
  Backbone size (bp): 11900
  Modifications to backbone: Introduction of mob cassette for conjugal transfer, elimination of a BamHI site within the PBAD:trfA gene cassette, and a gentamicin resistance cassette
  Vector type: Bacterial Expression
  Selectable markers: Gentamicin
Growth in bacteria
  Bacterial resistance: Chloramphenicol, 25 μg/mL
  Growth temperature: 37°C
  Growth strain: DH10B
  Growth instructions: Arabinose induction of copy number
  Copy number: Low Copy
Resource information
  A portion of this plasmid was derived from a plasmid made by: Gentamicin resistance from plasmid pBSL141 (Alexeyev, M. F., Shokolenko, I. N., Croughan, T. P., 1995. Improved antibiotic-resistance gene cassettes and omega elements for Escherichia coli vector construction and in vitro deletion/insertion mutagenesis. Gene 160(1), 63-67.)
Terms and licenses: Academic/Nonprofit Terms; Industry Terms: Not Available to Industry
Depositor comments: Also carries gentamicin resistance cassette. Selection for chloramphenicol and/or gentamicin resistance will maintain the plasmid.
How to cite: pGNS-BAC was a gift from Mark Liles (Addgene plasmid # 34679)
