[The description below was written by a language model from this plasmid's Addgene catalogue record and pLannotate feature annotations shown in this document.]
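Description:
pGNS-BAC is a Gram-negative shuttle bacterial artificial chromosome, built on the pJW544 backbone and intended for constructing large-insert (metagenomic) libraries in E. coli and moving them into other Gram-negative hosts for heterologous expression. The depositor's full sequence is about 16.3 kb. Single-copy maintenance is provided by the F-plasmid replicon and partitioning system: ori2/oriS, repE, incC and the sopA, sopB and sopC partition functions. This accounts for the low-copy designation. A second origin, oriV, is activated in trans by TrfA. Here trfA sits under the araBAD promoter with the divergently transcribed araC regulator, so adding arabinose induces TrfA and raises the copy number on demand. The annotation tool labels oriV as an F-plasmid origin, but a TrfA-dependent oriV is characteristic of broad-host-range RK2/IncP plasmids, which fits the shuttle purpose.

The recorded backbone modifications are the addition of a mob cassette for conjugal transfer, removal of a BamHI site within the PBAD:trfA cassette, and insertion of a gentamicin resistance cassette derived from pBSL141. The feature table shows the mobilisation region as an IncP oriT flanked by traJ, traK and a traI fragment. It also shows GmR (aacC1) driven by a class 1 integron Pc promoter, and a cat-promoter-driven chloramphenicol resistance gene. Either antibiotic, or both, maintains the plasmid.

The cloning region appears to carry a segment containing sacB with its promoter and a ColE1/pUC-type origin, bracketed by repeated lac promoter/operator elements, SP6 promoters and a lacZα fragment. This layout suggests a replaceable stuffer offering sucrose counter-selection, although the record does not state how inserts are cloned. rrnB and T7Te terminators are also annotated.
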