Features (pLannotate 1.2.2; 39 found; start..end, strand, type, name):
     16..44      +  promoter       Pc promoter: intI1 (promoter lies within the coding sequence); class 1 integron promoter
    233..766     +  CDS            GmR: gentamycin acetyltransferase; aacC1; confers resistance to gentamycin
    967..1217    -  misc_feature   incC: incC; incompatibility region of the bacterial F plasmid
   1220..1975    -  CDS            repE: replication initiation protein for the bacterial F plasmid; repE
   2066..2285    -  rep_origin     ori2: secondary origin of replication for the bacterial F plasmid; also known as oriS
   2385..2999    +  rep_origin     oriV: origin of replication for the bacterial F plasmid
   3091..3486    -  CDS            traK: TRAK4_ECOLX - Experimental evidence at protein level: Swiss-Prot protein existence level 1. From Escherichia coli.
   3712..3821    +  oriT           oriT: incP origin of transfer
   3854..4225    +  CDS            traJ: oriT-recognizing protein; traJ
   4263..4811    +  CDS            traI (fragment): TRAI6_ECOLX - Experimental evidence at protein level: Swiss-Prot protein existence level 1. The initiation process of transfer DNA synthesis requires the interaction of at least three plasmid-specific components (TraH, I, and J) at the transfer origin resulting in the assembly of a specialised nucleoprotein complex - the relaxosome. Site- and strand-specific cleavage at the transfer origin is dependent on TraI and TraJ. From Escherichia coli.
   5212..5556    -  CDS            resD (fragment): REDF_ECOLI - Also known as D. Protein inferred from homology: Swiss-Prot protein existence level 3. Acts as a repressor of transcription and as a site-specific resolvase that cleaves at the RfsF site. From Escherichia coli (strain K12).
   5672..5774    +  promoter       cat promoter: promoter of the E. coli cat gene encoding chloramphenicol acetyltransferase
   5775..6434    +  CDS            CmR: chloramphenicol acetyltransferase; cat; confers resistance to chloramphenicol
   6519..6536    -  promoter       tet promoter (fragment): E. coli promoter for tetracycline efflux protein gene
   6578..6641    +  CDS            lacI (fragment): lac repressor; lacI; The lac repressor binds to the lac operator to inhibit transcription in E. coli. This inhibition can be relieved by adding lactose or isopropyl-β-D-thiogalactopyranoside (IPTG).
   6654..6675    +  protein_bind   CAP binding site: CAP binding activates transcription in the presence of cAMP. E. coli catabolite activator protein
   6690..6720    +  promoter       lac promoter: promoter for the E. coli lac operon
   6724..6746    +  protein_bind   lac operator (fragment): The lac repressor binds to the lac operator to inhibit transcription in E. coli. This inhibition can be relieved by adding lactose or isopropyl-β-D-thiogalactopyranoside (IPTG). lac repressor encoded by lacI
   6786..6804    +  promoter       SP6 promoter: promoter for bacteriophage SP6 RNA polymerase
   6875..6902    -  terminator     T7Te terminator: phage T7 early transcription terminator
   6961..6979    +  promoter       SP6 promoter: promoter for bacteriophage SP6 RNA polymerase
   7053..7498    +  promoter       sacB promoter: sacR; sacB promoter and control region
   7499..8917    +  CDS            sacB: SACB_BACSU - Experimental evidence at protein level: Swiss-Prot protein existence level 1. From Bacillus subtilis (strain 168).
   9027..9615    +  rep_origin     ori: high-copy-number ColE1/pMB1/pBR322/pUC origin of replication
   9797..9889    +  CDS            lacI (fragment): lac repressor; lacI; The lac repressor binds to the lac operator to inhibit transcription in E. coli. This inhibition can be relieved by adding lactose or isopropyl-β-D-thiogalactopyranoside (IPTG).
   9902..9923    +  protein_bind   CAP binding site: CAP binding activates transcription in the presence of cAMP. E. coli catabolite activator protein
   9938..9968    +  promoter       lac promoter: promoter for the E. coli lac operon
   9972..9994    +  protein_bind   lac operator (fragment): The lac repressor binds to the lac operator to inhibit transcription in E. coli. This inhibition can be relieved by adding lactose or isopropyl-β-D-thiogalactopyranoside (IPTG). lac repressor encoded by lacI
  10044..10200   +  CDS            lacZα (fragment): LacZα fragment of β-galactosidase; lacZ fragment
  10206..10296   -  misc_feature   bom (fragment): basis of mobility region from pBR322
  10403..11551   -  CDS            trfA: trans-acting replication protein that binds to and activates oriV
  11629..11794   -  promoter       araBAD promoter: araBAD; promoter of the L-arabinose operon of E. coli; the araC regulatory gene is transcribed in the opposite direction (Guzman et al., 1995)
  11940..12815   +  CDS            araC: ARAC_ECOLI - Experimental evidence at protein level: Swiss-Prot protein existence level 1. Transcription factor that regulates the expression of several genes involved in the transport and metabolism of L-arabinose (PubMed:4362626, PubMed:328165, PubMed:6251457, PubMed:2962192, PubMed:6319708, PubMed:2231717, PubMed:1447222). Functions both as a positive and a negative regulator (PubMed:328165, PubMed:6251457). In the presence of arabinose, activates the expression of the araBAD, araE, araFGH and araJ promoters (PubMed:4362626, PubMed:328165, PubMed:6251457, PubMed:2962192, PubMed:6319708, Pub
  12940..12967   -  terminator     rrnB T2 terminator: transcription terminator T2 from the E. coli rrnB gene
  13059..13145   -  terminator     rrnB T1 terminator: Escherichia coli rrnB; transcription terminator T1 from the E. coli rrnB gene
  13199..13312   -  CDS            yuaZ (fragment): YUAZ_ECO57 - Protein predicted: Swiss-Prot protein existence level 4. From Escherichia coli O157:H7.
  13412..13885   -  misc_feature   sopC: sopC; centromere-like partitioning region of the bacterial F plasmid
  13958..14929   -  CDS            sopB: partitioning protein for the bacterial F plasmid; sopB
  14929..16104   -  CDS            sopA: partitioning protein for the bacterial F plasmid; sopA
>Addgene plasmid #34679 | pGNS-BAC | depositor full sequence | sequence record 51329 | From Depositor (based on next gen full plasmid sequencing)
GCGTCAATTCTCGAATTGACATAAGCCTGTTCGGTTCGTAAACTGTAATGCAAGTAGCGTATGCGCTCAC
GCAACTGGTCCAGAACCTTGACCGAACGCAGCGGTGGTAACGGCGCAGTGGCGGTTTTCATGGCTTGTTA
TGACTGTTTTTTTGTACAGTCTATGCCTCGGGCATCCAAGCAGCAAGCGCGTTACGCCGTGGGTCGATGT
TTGATGTTATGGAGCAGCAACGATGTTACGCAGCAGCAACGATGTTACGCAGCAGGGCAGTCGCCCTAAA
ACAAAGTTAGGTGGCTCAAGTATGGGCATCATTCGCACATGTAGGCTCGGCCCTGACCAAGTCAAATCCA
TGCGGGCTGCTCTTGATCTTTTCGGTCGTGAGTTCGGAGACGTAGCCACCTACTCCCAACATCAGCCGGA
CTCCGATTACCTCGGGAACTTGCTCCGTAGTAAGACATTCATCGCGCTTGCTGCCTTCGACCAAGAAGCG
GTTGTTGGCGCTCTCGCGGCTTACGTTCTGCCCAAGTTTGAGCAGCCGCGTAGTGAGATCTATATCTATG
ATCTCGCAGTCTCCGGCGAGCACCGGAGGCAGGGCATTGCCACCGCGCTCATCAATCTCCTCAAGCATGA
GGCCAACGCGCTTGGTGCTTATGTGATCTACGTGCAAGCAGATTACGGTGACGATCCCGCAGTGGCTCTC
TATACAAAGTTGGGCATACGGGAAGAAGTGATGCACTTTGATATCGACCCAAGTACCGCCACCTAACAAT
TCGTTCAAGCCGAGATCGGCTTCCCGGCCGACGCGGCTCGCCGCAGCCGTGTAACCGAGCATAGCGAGCG
AACTGGCGAGGAAGCAAAGAAGAACTGTTCTGTCAGATAGCTCTTACGCTCAGCGCAAGAAGAAATATCC
ACCGTGGGAAAAACTCCAGGTAGAGGTACACACGCGGATAGCCAATTCAGAGTAATAAACTGTGATAATC
AACCCTCATCAATGATGACGAACTAACCCCCGATATCAGGTCACATGACGAAGGGAAAGAGAAGGAAATC
AACTGTGACAAACTGCCCTCAAATTTGGCTTCCTTAAAAATTACAGTTCAAAAAGTATGAGAAAATCCAT
GCAGGCTGAAGGAAACAGCAAAACTGTGACAAATTACCCTCAGTAGGTCAGAACAAATGTGACGAACCAC
CCTCAAATCTGTGACAGATAACCCTCAGACTATCCTGTCGTCATGGAAGTGATATCGCGGAAGGAAAATA
CGATATGAGTCGTCTGGCGGCCTTTCTTTTTCTCAATGTATGAGAGGCGCATTGGAGTTCTGCTGTTGAT
CTCATTAACACAGACCTGCAGGAAGCGGCGGCGGAAGTCAGGCATACGCTGGTAACTTTGAGGCAGCTGG
TAACGCTCTATGATCCAGTCGATTTTCAGAGAGACGATGCCTGAGCCATCCGGCTTACGATACTGACACA
GGGATTCGTATAAACGCATGGCATACGGATTGGTGATTTCTTTTGTTTCACTAAGCCGAAACTGCGTAAA
CCGGTTCTGTAACCCGATAAAGAAGGGAATGAGATATGGGTTGATATGTACACTGTAAAGCCCTCTGGAT
GGACTGTGCGCACGTTTGATAAACCAAGGAAAAGATTCATAGCCTTTTTCATCGCCGGCATCCTCTTCAG
GGCGATAAAAAACCACTTCCTTCCCCGCGAAACTCTTCAATGCCTGCCGTATATCCTTACTGGCTTCCGC
AGAGGTCAATCCGAATATTTCAGCATATTTAGCAACATGGATCTCGCAGATACCGTCATGTTCCTGTAGG
GTGCCATCAGATTTTCTGATCTGGTCAACGAACAGATACAGCATACGTTTTTGATCCCGGGAGAGACTAT
ATGCCGCCTCAGTGAGGTCGTTTGACTGGACGATTCGCGGGCTATTTTTACGTTTCTTGTGATTGATAAC
CGCTGTTTCCGCCATGACAGATCCATGTGAAGTGTGACAAGTTTTTAGATTGTCACACTAAATAAAAAAG
AGTCAATAAGCAGGGATAACTTTGTGAAAAAACAGCTTCTTCTGAGGGCAATTTGTCACAGGGTTAAGGG
CAATTTGTCACAGACAGGACTGTCATTTGAGGGTGATTTGTCACACTGAAAGGGCAATTTGTCACAACAC
CTTCTCTAGAACCAGCATGGATAAAGGCCTACAAGGCGCTCTAAAAAAGAAGATCTAAAAACTATAAAAA
AAATAATTATAAAAATATCCCCGTGGATAAGTGGATAACCCCAAGGGAAGTTTTTTCAGGCATCGTGTGT
AAGCAGAATATATAAGTGCTGTTCCCTGGTGCTTCCTCGCTCACTCGAAATTCCCCTTTCCGACGCTCAC
CGGGCTGGTTGCCCTCGCCGCTGGGCTGGCGGCCGTCTATGGCCCTGCAAACGCGCCAGAAACGCCGTCG
AAGCCGTGTGCGAGACACCGCGGCCGGCCGCCGGCGTTGTGGATACCTCGCGGAAAACTTGGCCCTCACT
GACAGATGAGGGGCGGACGTTGACACTTGAGGGGCCGACTCACCCGGCGCGGCGTTGACAGATGAGGGGC
AGGCTCGATTTCGGCCGGCGACGTGGAGCTGGCCAGCCTCGCAAATCGGCGAAAACGCCTGATTTTACGC
GAGTTTCCCACAGATGATGTGGACAAGCCTGGGGATAAGTGCCCTGCGGTATTGACACTTGAGGGGCGCG
ACTACTGACAGATGAGGGGCGCGATCCTTGACACTTGAGGGGCAGAGTGCTGACAGATGAGGGGCGCACC
TATTGACATTTGAGGGGCTGTCCACAGGCAGAAAATCCAGCATTTGCAAGGGTTTCCGCCCGTTTTTCGG
CCACCGCTAACCTGTCTTTTAACCTGCTTTTAAACCAATATTTATAAACCTTGTTTTTAACCAGGGCTGC
GCCCTGTGCGCGTGACCGCGCACGCCGAAGGGGGGTGCCCCCCCTTCTCGAACCCTCCCGGCCCGCTAAC
GCGGGCCTCCCATCCCCCCAGGGGCTGCGCCCCTCGGCCGCGAACGGCCTCACCCCAAAAATGGCAGGGG
ATCTCGAGGGATCCTTTTTGTCCGGTGTTGGGTTGAAGGTGAAGCCGGTCGGGGCCGCAGCGGGGGCCGG
CTTTTCAGCCTTGCCCCCCTGCTTCGGCCGCCGTGGCTCCGGCGTCTTGGGTGCCGGCGCGGGTTCCGCA
GCCTTGGCCTGCGGTGCGGGCACATCGGCGGGCTTGGCCTTGATGTGCCGCCTGGCGTGCGAGCGGAACG
TCTCGTAGGAGAACTTGACCTTCCCCGTTTCCCGCATGTGCTCCCAAATGGTGACGAGCGCATAGCCGGA
CGCTAACGCCGCCTCGACATCCGCCCTCACCGCCAGGAACGCAACCGCAGCCTCATCACGCCGGCGCTTC
TTGGCCGCGCGGGATTCAACCCACTCGGCCAGCTCGTCGGTGTAGCTCTTTGGCATCGTCTCTCGCCTGT
CCCCTCAGTTCAGTAATTTCCTGCATTTGCCTGTTTCCAGTCGGTAGATATTCCACAAAACAGCAGGGAA
GCAGCGCTTTTCCGCTGCATAACCCTGCTTCGGGGTCATTATAGCGATTTTTTCGGTATATCCATCCTTT
TTCGCACGATATACAGGATTTTGCCAAAGGGTTCGTGTAGACTTTCCTTGGTGTACCCAACGGCGTCAGC
CGGGCAGGATAGGTGAAGTAGGCCCACCCGCGAGCGGGTGTTCCTTCTTCACTGTCCCTTATTCGCACCT
GGCGGTGCTCAACGGGAATCCTGCTCTGCGAGGCTGGCCGGCTACCGCCGGCGTAACAGATGAGGGCAAG
CGGATGGCTGATGAAACCAAGCCAACCAGGAAGGGCAGCCCACCTATCAAGGTGTACTGCCTTCCAGACG
AACGAAGAGCGATTGAGGAAAAGGCGGCGGCGGCCGGCATGAGCCTGTCGGCCTACCTGCTGGCCGTCGG
CCAGGGCTACAAAATCACGGGCGTCGTGGACTATGAGCACGTCCGCGAGCTGGCCCGCATCAATGGCGAC
CTGGGCCGCCTGGGCGGCCTGCTGAAACTCTGGCTCACCGACGACCCGCGCACGGCGCGGTTCGGTGATG
CCACGATCCTCGCCCTGCTGGCGAAGATCGAAGAGAAGCAGGACGAGCTTGGCAAGGTCATGATGGGCGT
GGTCCGCCCGAGGGCAGAGCCATGACTTTTTTAGCCGCTAAAACGGCCGGGGGGTGCGCGTGATTGCCAA
GCACGTCCCCATGCGCTCCATCAAGAAGAGCGACTTCGCGGAGCTGGTGAAGTACATCACCGACGAGCAA
GGCAAGACCGAGCGCCTGGGTCACGTGCGCGTCACGAACTGCGAGGCAATCACCCTGCCCGCTGTCATGG
CCGAGGTGATGGCGACCCAGCACGGCAACACCCGTTCCGAGGCCGACAAGACCTATCACCTGCTGGTTAG
CTTCCGCGCGGGAGAGAAGCCCGACGCGGAGACGTTGCGCGCGATTGAGGACCGCATCTGCGCTGGGCTT
GGCTTCGCCGAGCATCAGCGCGTCAGTGCCGTGCATCACGACACCGACAACCTGCACATCCATATCGCCA
TCAACAAGATTCACCCGACCCGAAACACCATCCATGAGCCGTATCGGGCCTACCGCGCCCTCGCTGACCT
CTGCGCGACGCTCGAACGGGACTACGGGCTTGAGCGTGACAATCACGAAACGCGGCAGCGCGTTTCCGAG
AACCGCGCGAACGACATGGAGCGGCACGCGGGCGTGGAAAGCCTGGTCGGCTGCTCGAGGGCTTCGCCCT
GTCGCTCGACTGCGGCGAGCACTACTGGCTGTAAAAGGACAGACCACATCATGGTTCTGTGTTCATTAGG
TTGTTCTGTCCATTGCTGACATAATCCGCTCCACTTCAACGTAACACCGCACGAAGATTTCTATTGTTCC
TGAAGGCATATTCAAATCGTTTTCGTTACCGCTTGCAGGCATCATGACAGAACACTACTTCCTATAAACG
CTACACAGGCTCCTGAGATTAATAATGCGGATCTCTACGATAATGGGAGATTTTCCCGACTGTTTCGTTC
GCTTCTCAGTGGATAACAGCCAGCTTCTCTGTTTAACAGACAAAAACAGCATATCCACTCAGTTCCACAT
TTCCATATAAAGGCCAAGGCATTTATTCTCAGGATAATTGTTTCAGCATCGCAACCGCATCAGACTCCGG
CATCGCAAACTGCACCCGGTGCCGGGCAGCCACATCCAGCGCAAAAACCTTCGTGTAGACTTCCGTTGAA
CTGATGGACTTATGTCCCATCAGGCTTTGCAGAACTTTCAGCGGTATACCGGCATACAGCATGTGCATCG
CATAGGAATGGCGGAACGTATGTGGTGTGACCGGAACAGAGAACGTCACACCGTCAGCAGCAGCGGCGGC
AACCGCCTCCCCAATCCAGGTCCTGACCGTTCTGTCCGTCACTTCCCAGATCCGCGCTTTCTCTGTCCTT
CCTGTGCGACGGTTACGCCGCTCCATGAGCTTATCGCGAATAAATACCTGTGACGGAAGATCACTTCGCA
GAATAAATAAATCCTGGTGTCCCTGTTGATACCGGGAAGCCCTGGGCCAACTTTTGGCGAAAATGAGACG
TTGATCGGCACGTAAGAGGTTCCAACTTTCACCATAATGAAATAAGATCACTACCGGGCGTATTTTTTGA
GTTATCGAGATTTTCAGGAGCTAAGGAAGCTAAAATGGAGAAAAAAATCACTGGATATACCACCGTTGAT
ATATCCCAATGGCATCGTAAAGAACATTTTGAGGCATTTCAGTCAGTTGCTCAATGTACCTATAACCAGA
CCGTTCAGCTGGATATTACGGCCTTTTTAAAGACCGTAAAGAAAAATAAGCACAAGTTTTATCCGGCCTT
TATTCACATTCTTGCCCGCCTGATGAATGCTCATCCGGAATTCCGTATGGCAATGAAAGACGGTGAGCTG
GTGATATGGGATAGTGTTCACCCTTGTTACACCGTTTTCCATGAGCAAACTGAAACGTTTTCATCGCTCT
GGAGTGAATACCACGACGATTTCCGGCAGTTTCTACACATATATTCGCAAGATGTGGCGTGTTACGGTGA
AAACCTGGCCTATTTCCCTAAAGGGTTTATTGAGAATATGTTTTTCGTCTCAGCCAATCCCTGGGTGAGT
TTCACCAGTTTTGATTTAAACGTGGCCAATATGGACAACTTCTTCGCCCCCGTTTTCACCATGGGCAAAT
ATTATACGCAAGGCGACAAGGTGCTGATGCCGCTGGCGATTCAGGTTCATCATGCCGTTTGTGATGGCTT
CCATGTCGGCAGAATGCTTAATGAATTACAACAGTACTGCGATGAGTGGCAGGGCGGGGCGTAATTTTTT
TAAGGCAGTTATTGGTGCCCTTAAACGCCTGGTTGCTACGCCTGAATAAGTGATAATAAGCGGATGAATG
GCAGAAATTCGATGATAAGCTGTCAAACATGAGAATTGGTCGACGGCCCGGGCGGCCGCAAGGGGTTCGC
GTTGGCCGATTCATTAATGCAGCTGGCACGACAGGTTTCCCGACTGGAAAGCGGGCAGTGAGCGCAACGC
AATTAATGTGAGTTAGCTCACTCATTAGGCACCCCAGGCTTTACACTTTATGCTTCCGGCTCGTATGTTG
TGTGGAATTGTGAGCGGATAACAATTTCACACAGGAAACAGCTATGACCATGATTACGCCAAGCTATTTA
GGTGACACTATAGAATACTCAATTCTCTGTCCTTCCTGTGCGACGGTTACGCCGCTCCATGAGCTTATCG
GGTCCACTCGCGAACGCAGAAAGGCCCACCCGAAGGTGAGCCAGTGTGATTACATTTGCGGCCTAACTGT
GGCCAGTCCAGTTACGCTGGAGTCACTAGTATTTAGGTGACACTATAGAAGCGGCCGCGACAACTTGTCC
ACGTGGAATTCTAAGCTTCGGATCCCACTGTGGTGGATGCATTTTAACCCATCACATATACCTGCCGTTC
ACTATTATTTAGTGAAATGAGATATTATGATATTTTCTGAATTGTGATTAAAAAGGCAACTTTATGCCCA
TGCAACAGAAACTATAAAAAATACAGAGAATGAAAAGAAACAGATAGATTTTTTAGTTCTTTAGGCCCGT
AGTCTGCAAATCCTTTTATGATTTTCTATCAAACAAAAGAGGAAAATAGACCAGTTGCAATCCAAACGAG
AGTCTAATAGAATGAGGTCGAAAAGTAAATCGCGCGGGTTTGTTACTGATAAAGCAGGCAAGACCTAAAA
TGTGTAAAGGGCAAAGTGTATACTTTGGCGTCACCCCTTACATATTTTAGGTCTTTTTTTATTGTGCGTA
ACTAACTTGCCATCTTCAAACAGGAGGGCTGGAAGAAGCAGACCGCTAACACAGTACATAAAAAAGGAGA
CATGAACGATGAACATCAAAAAGTTTGCAAAACAAGCAACAGTATTAACCTTTACTACCGCACTGCTGGC
AGGAGGCGCAACTCAAGCGTTTGCGAAAGAAACGAACCAAAAGCCATATAAGGAAACATACGGCATTTCC
CATATTACACGCCATGATATGCTGCAAATCCCTGAACAGCAAAAAAATGAAAAATATCAAGTTCCTGAGT
TCGATTCGTCCACAATTAAAAATATCTCTTCTGCAAAAGGCCTGGACGTTTGGGACAGCTGGCCATTACA
AAACGCTGACGGCACTGTCGCAAACTATCACGGCTACCACATCGTCTTTGCATTAGCCGGAGATCCTAAA
AATGCGGATGACACATCGATTTACATGTTCTATCAAAAAGTCGGCGAAACTTCTATTGACAGCTGGAAAA
ACGCTGGCCGCGTCTTTAAAGACAGCGACAAATTCGATGCAAATGATTCTATCCTAAAAGACCAAACACA
AGAATGGTCAGGTTCAGCCACATTTACATCTGACGGAAAAATCCGTTTATTCTACACTGATTTCTCCGGT
AAACATTACGGCAAACAAACACTGACAACTGCACAAGTTAACGTATCAGCATCAGACAGCTCTTTGAACA
TCAACGGTGTAGAGGATTATAAATCAATCTTTGACGGTGACGGAAAAACGTATCAAAATGTACAGCAGTT
CATCGATGAAGGCAACTACAGCTCAGGCGACAACCATACGCTGAGAGATCCTCACTACGTAGAAGATAAA
GGCCACAAATACTTAGTATTTGAAGCAAACACTGGAACTGAAGATGGCTACCAAGGCGAAGAATCTTTAT
TTAACAAAGCATACTATGGCAAAAGCACATCATTCTTCCGTCAAGAAAGTCAAAAACTTCTGCAAAGCGA
TAAAAAACGCACGGCTGAGTTAGCAAACGGCGCTCTCGGTATGATTGAGCTAAACGATGATTACACACTG
AAAAAAGTGATGAAACCGCTGATTGCATCTAACACAGTAACAGATGAAATTGAACGCGCGAACGTCTTTA
AAATGAACGGCAAATGGTACCTGTTCACTGACTCCCGCGGATCAAAAATGACGATTGACGGCATTACGTC
TAACGATATTTACATGCTTGGTTATGTTTCTAATTCTTTAACTGGCCCATACAAGCCGCTGAACAAAACT
GGCCTTGTGTTAAAAATGGATCTTGATCCTAACGATGTAACCTTTACTTACTCACACTTCGCTGTACCTC
AAGCGAAAGGAAACAATGTCGTGATTACAAGCTATATGACAAACAGAGGATTCTACGCAGACAAACAATC
AACGTTTGCGCCAAGTTTCCTGCTGAACATCAAAGGCAAGAAAACATCTGTTGTCAAAGACAGCATCCTT
GAACAAGGACAATTAACAGTTAACAAATAAAAACGCAAAAGAAAATGCCGATATCCTATTGGCATTTTCT
TTTATTTCTTATCAACATAAAGGTGAATCCGACGTCTGTGCTGGTAGAAAAGATCAAAGGATCTTCTTGA
GATCCTTTTTTTCTGCGCGTAATCTGCTGCTTGCAAACAAAAAAACCACCGCTACCAGCGGTGGTTTGTT
TGCCGGATCAAGAGCTACCAACTCTTTTTCCGAAGGTAACTGGCTTCAGCAGAGCGCAGATACCAAATAC
TGTTCTTCTAGTGTAGCCGTAGTTAGGCCACCACTTCAAGAACTCTGTAGCACCGCCTACATACCTCGCT
CTGCTAATCCTGTTACCAGTGGCTGCTGCCAGTGGCGATAAGTCGTGTCTTACCGGGTTGGACTCAAGAC
GATAGTTACTGGATAAGGCGCAGCGGTCGGGCTGAACGGGGGGTTCGTGCACACAGCCCAGCTTGGAGCG
AACGACCTACACCGAACTGAGATACCTACAGCGTGAGCTATGAGAAAGCGCCACGCTTCCCGAAGGGAGA
AAGGCGGACAGGTATCCGGTAAGCGGCAGGGTCGGAACAGGAGAGCGCACGAGGGAGCTTCCAGGGGGAA
ACGCCTGGTATCTTTATAGTCCTGTCGGGTTTCGCCACCTCTGACTTGAGCGTCGATTTTTGTGATGCTC
GTCAGGGGGGCGGAGCCTATGGAAAAACGCCAGCAACGCGGCCTTTTTACGGTTCCTGGCCTTTTGCTGG
CCTTTTGCTCACATGTTCTTTCCTGCGTATCCCCTGATTCTGTGGATAACCGTATTACCGCCTTTGAGTG
AGCTGATACCGCTCGCCGCAGCCGAACGACCGAGCGCAGCGAGTCAGTGAGCGAGGAAGCGGAAGAGCGC
CCAATACGCAAACCGCCTCTCCCCGCGCGTTGGCCGATTCATTAATGCAGCTGGCACGACAGGTTTCCCG
ACTGGAAAGCGGGCAGTGAGCGCAACGCAATTAATGTGGGTTAGCTCACTCATTAGGCACCCCAGGCTTT
ACACTTTATGCTTCCGGCTCGTATGTTGTGTGGAATTGTGAGCGGATAACAATTTCACACAGGAAACAGC
TATGACCATGATTACGCCAAGTTTGCATGCGACTTCACTGGCCGTCGTTTTACAACGTCGTGACTGGGAA
AACCCTGGCGTTACCCAACTTAATCGCCTTGCAGCACATCCCCCTTTCGCCAGCTGGCGTAATAGCGAAG
AGGCCCGCACCGATCGCCCTTCCCAACAGTTGCGCAGCCTGAATGGCGAATGGCGCCTGATGCGGTATTT
TCTCCTTACGCATCTGTGCGGTATTTCACACCGCATATGGTGCACTCTCAGTACAATCTGCTCTGATGCC
GCATAGCCATCACATTGGGATCCTAAGCTTGATATCGCATGCCTGCAGCCCGGGAGATCTACTAGTTCTA
GGTGGCTGCTGAACCCCCAGCCGGAACTGACCCCACAAGGCCCTAGCGTTTGCAATGCACCAGGTCATCA
TTGACCCAGGCGTGTTCCACCAGGCCGCTGCCTCGCAACTCTTCGCAGGCTTCGCCGACCTGCTCGCGCC
ACTTCTTCACGCGGGTGGAATCCGATCCGCACATGAGGCGGAAGGTTTCCAGCTTGAGCGGGTACGGCTC
CCGGTGCGAGCTGAAATAGTCGAACATCCGTCGGGCCGTCGGCGACAGCTTGCGGTACTTCTCCCATATG
AATTTCGTGTAGTGGTCGCCAGCAAACAGCACGACGATTTCCTCGTCGATCAGGACCTGGCAACGGGACG
TTTTCTTGCCACGGTCCAGGACGCGGAAGCGGTGCAGCAGCGACACCGATTCCAGGTGCCCAACGCGGTC
GGACGTGAAGTCCATCGCCGTCGCCTGTAGGCGCGACAGGCATTCCTCGGCCTTCGTGTAATACCGGCCA
TTGATCGACCAGCCCAGGTCCTGGCAAAGCTCGTAGAACGTGAAGGTGATCGGCTCGCCGATAGGGGTGC
GCTTCGCGTACTCCAACACCTGCTGCCACACCAGTTCGTCATCGTCGGCCCGCAGCTCGACGCCGGTGTA
GGTGATCTTCACGTCCTTGTTGACGTGGAAAATGACCTTGTTTTGCAGCGCCTCGCGCGGGATTTTCTTG
TTGCGCGTGGTGAACAGGGCAGAGCGGGCCGTGTCGTTTGGCATCGCTCGCATCGTGTCCGGCCACGGCG
CAATATCGAACAAGGAAAGCTGCATTTCCTTGATCTGCTGCTTCGTGTGTTTCAGCAACGCGGCCTGCTT
GGCCTCGCTGACCTGTTTTGCCAGGTCCTCGCCGGCGGTTTTTCGCTTCTTGGTCGTCATAGTTCCTCGC
GTGTCGATGGTCATCGACTTCGCCAAACCTGCCGCCTCCTGTTCGAGACGACGCGAACGCTCCACGGCGG
CCGATGGCGCGGGCAGGGCAGGGGGAGCCAGTTGCACGCTGTCGCGCTCGATCTTGGCCGTAGCTTGCTG
GACCATCGAGCCGACGGACTGGAAGGTTTCGCGGGGCGCACGCATGACGGTGCGGCTTGCGATGGTTTCG
GCATCCTCGGCGGAAAACCCCGCGTCGATCAGTTCTTGCCTGTATGCCTTCCGGTCAAACGTCCGATTCA
TTCACCCTCCTTGCGGGATTGCCCCGGAATTTAGAGCCATGGTGAATTCCTCCTTTCACTCCATCCAAAA
AAACGGGTATGGAGAAACAGTAGAGAGTTGCGATAAAAAGCGTCAGGTAGGATCCGCTAATCTTATGGAT
AAAAATGCTATGGCATAGCAAAGTGTGACGCCGTGCAAATAATCAATGTGGACTTTTCTGCCGTGATTAT
AGACACTTTTGTTACGCGTTTTTGTCATGGCTTTGGTCCCGCTTTGTTACAGAATGCTTTTAATAAGCGG
GGTTACCGGTTGGGTTAGCGAGAAGAGCCAGTAAAAGACGCAGTGACGGCAATGTCTGATGCAATATGGA
CAATTGGTTTCTTCTCTGAATGGTGGGAGTATGAAAAGTATGGCTGAAGCGCAAAATGATCCCCTGCTGC
CGGGATACTCGTTTAACGCCCATCTGGTGGCGGGTTTAACGCCGATTGAGGCCAACGGTTATCTCGATTT
TTTTATCGACCGACCGCTGGGAATGAAAGGTTATATTCTCAATCTCACCATTCGCGGTCAGGGGGTGGTG
AAAAATCAGGGACGAGAATTTGTCTGCCGACCGGGTGATATTTTGCTGTTCCCGCCAGGAGAGATTCATC
ACTACGGTCGTCATCCGGAGGCTCGCGAATGGTATCACCAGTGGGTTTACTTTCGTCCGCGCGCCTACTG
GCATGAATGGCTTAACTGGCCGTCAATATTTGCCAATACGGGTTTCTTTCGCCCGGATGAAGCGCACCAG
CCGCATTTCAGCGACCTGTTTGGGCAAATCATTAACGCCGGGCAAGGGGAAGGGCGCTATTCGGAGCTGC
TGGCGATAAATCTGCTTGAGCAATTGTTACTGCGGCGCATGGAAGCGATTAACGAGTCGCTCCATCCACC
GATGGATAATCGGGTACGCGAGGCTTGTCAGTACATCAGCGATCACCTGGCAGACAGCAATTTTGATATC
GCCAGCGTCGCACAGCATGTTTGCTTGTCGCCGTCGCGTCTGTCACATCTTTTCCGCCAGCAGTTAGGGA
TTAGCGTCTTAAGCTGGCGCGAGGACCAACGCATTAGTCAGGCGAAGCTGCTTTTGAGCACTACCCGGAT
GCCTATCGCCACCGTCGGTCGCAATGTTGGTTTTGACGATCAACTCTATTTCTCGCGAGTATTTAAAAAA
TGCACCGGGGCCAGCCCGAGCGAGTTTCGTGCCGGTTGTGAAGAAAAAGTGAATGATGTAGCCGTCAAGT
TGTCATAATTGGTAACGAATCAGACAATTGACGGCTTGACGGAGTAGCATAGGGTTTGCAGAATCCCTGC
TTCGTCCATTTGACAGGCCACATTATGCAAGCATTGCGGAGCTTGGCACTGGCCACGCAAAAAGGCCATC
CGTCAGGATGGCCTTCTGCTTAATTTGATGCCTGGCAGTTTATGGCGGGCGTCCTGCCCGCCACCCTCCG
GGCCGTTGCTTCGCAACGTTCAAATCCGCTCCCGGCGGATTTGTCCTACTCAGGAGAGCGTTCACCGACA
AACAACAGATAAAACGAAAGGCCCAGTCTTTCGACTGAGCCTTTCGTTTTATTTGATGCCTGGCAGTTCC
CTACTCTCGCATGGGGAGACCCCACACTACCATCGGGGGCCATCGAACGTGCCGGCACGGCCTGGGTAAC
CAGGTATTTTGTCCACATAACCGTGCGCAAAATGTTGTGGATAAGCAGGACACAGCAGCAATCCACAGCA
GGCATACAACCGCACACCGAGGTTACTCCGTTCTACAGGTTACGACGACATGTCAATACTTGCCCTTGAC
AGGCATTGATGGAATCGTAGTCTCACGCTGATAGTCTGATCGACAATACAAGTGGGACCGTGGTCCCAGA
CCGATAATCAGACCGACAACACGAGTGGGATCGTGGTCCCAGACTAATAATCAGACCGACGATACGAGTG
GGACCGTGGTCCCAGACTAATAATCAGACCGACGATACGAGTGGGACCGTGGTTCCAGACTAATAATCAG
ACCGACGATACGAGTGGGACCGTGGTCCCAGACTAATAATCAGACCGACGATACGAGTGGGACCATGGTC
CCAGACTAATAATCAGACCGACGATACGAGTGGGACCGTGGTCCCAGTCTGATTATCAGACCGACGATAC
GAGTGGGACCGTGGTCCCAGACTAATAATCAGACCGACGATACGAGTGGGACCGTGGTCCCAGACTAATA
ATCAGACCGACGATACGAGTGGGACCGTGGTCCCAGTCTGATTATCAGACCGACGATACAAGTGGAACAG
TGGGCCCAGAGAGAATATTCAGGCCAGTTATGCTTTCTGGCCTGTAACAAAGGACATTAAGTAAAGACAG
ATAAACGTAGACTAAAACGTGGTCGCATCAGGGTGCTGGCTTTTCAAGTTCCTTAAGAATGGCCTCAATT
TTCTCTATACACTCAGTTGGAACACGAGACCTGTCCAGGTTAAGCACCATTTTATCGCCCTTATACAATA
CTGTCGCTCCAGGAGCAAACTGATGTCGTGAGCTTAAACTAGTTCTTGATGCAGATGACGTTTTAAGCAC
AGAAGTTAAAAGAGTGATAACTTCTTCAGCTTCAAATATCACCCCAGCTTTTTTCTGCTCATGAAGGTTA
GATGCCTGCTGCTTAAGTAATTCCTCTTTATCTGTAAAGGCTTTTTGAAGTGCATCACCTGACCGGGCAG
ATAGTTCACCGGGGTGAGAAAAAAGAGCAACAACTGATTTAGGCAATTTGGCGGTGTTGATACAGCGGGT
AATAATCTTACGTGAAATATTTTCCGCATCAGCCAGCGCAGAAATATTTCCAGCAAATTCATTCTGCAAT
CGGCTTGCATAACGCTGACCACGTTCATAAGCACTTGTTGGGCGATAATCGTTACCCAATCTGGATAATG
CAGCCATCTGCTCATCATCCAGCTCGCCAACCAGAACACGATAATCACTTTCGGTAAGTGCAGCAGCTTT
ACGACGGCGACTCCCATCGGCAATTTCTATGACACCAGATACTCTTCGACCGAACGCCGGTGTCTGTTGA
CCAGTCAGTAGAAAAGAAGGGATGAGATCATCCAGTGCGTCCTCAGTAAGCAGCTCCTGGTCACGTTCAT
TACCTGACCATACCCGAGAGGTCTTCTCAACACTATCACCCCGGAGCACTTCAAGAGTAAACTTCACATC
CCGACCACATACAGGCAAAGTAATGGCATTACCGCGAGCCATTACTCCTACGCGCGCAATTAACGAATCC
ACCATCGGGGCAGCTGGTGTCGATAACGAAGTATCTTCAACCGGTTGAGTATTGAGCGTATGTTTTGGAA
TAACAGGCGCACGCTTCATTATCTAATCTCCCAGCGTGGTTTAATCAGACGATCGAAAATTTCATTGCAG
ACAGGTTCCCAAATAGAAAGAGCATTTCTCCAGGCACCAGTTGAAGAGCGTTGATCAATGGCCTGTTCAA
AAACAGTTCTCATCCGGATCTGACCTTTACCAACTTCATCCGTTTCACGTACAACATTTTTTAGAACCAT
GCTTCCCCAGGCATCCCGAATTTGCTCCTCCATCCACGGGGACTGAGAGCCATTACTATTGCTGTATTTG
GTAAGCAAAATACGTACATCAGGCTCGAACCCTTTAAGATCAACGTTCTTGAGCAGATCACGAAGCATAT
CGAAAAACTGCAGTGCGGAGGTGTAGTCAAACAACTCAGCAGGCGTGGGAACAATCAGCACATCAGCAGC
ACATACGACATTAATCGTGCCGATACCCAGGTTAGGCGCGCTGTCAATAACTATGACATCATAGTCATGA
GCAACAGTTTCAATGGCCAGTCGGAGCATCAGGTGTGGATCGGTGGGCAGTTTACCTTCATCAAATTTGC
CCATTAACTCAGTTTCAATACGGTGCAGAGCCAGACAGGAAGGAATAATGTCAAGCCCCGGCCAGCAAGT
GGGCTTTATTGCATAAGTGACATCGTCCTTTTCCCCAAGATAGAAAGGCAGGAGAGTGTCTTCTGCATGA
ATATGAAGATCTGGTACCCATCCGTGATACATTGAGGCTGTTCCCTGGGGGTCGTTACCTTCCACGAGCA
AAACACGTAGCCCCTTCAGAGCCAGATCCTGAGCAAGATGAACAGAAACTGAGGTTTTGTAAACGCCACC
TTTATGGGCAGCAACCCCGATCACCGGTGGAAATACGTCTTCAGCACGTCGCAATCGCGTACCAAACACA
TCACGCATATGATTAATTTGTTCAATTGTATAACCAACACGTTGCTCAACCCGTCCTCGAATTTCCATAT
CCGGGTGCGGTAGTCGCCCTGCTTTCTCGGCATCTCTGATAGCCTGAGAAGAAACCCCAACTAAATCCGC
TGCTTCACCTATTCTCCAGCGCCGGGTTATTTTCCTCGCTTCCGGGCTGTCATCATTAAACTGTGCAATG
GCGATAGCCTTCGTCATTTCATGACCAGCGTTTATGCACTGGTTAAGTGTTTCCATGAGTTTCATTCTGA
ACATCCTTTAATCATTGCTTTGCGTTTTTTTATTAAATCTTGCAATTTACTGCAAAGCAACAACAAAATC
GCAAAGTCATCAAAAAACCGCAAAGTTGTTTAAAATAAGAGCAACACTACAAAAGGAGATAAGAAGAGCA
CATACCTCAGTCACTTATTATCACTAGCC
