>Addgene plasmid #34679 | pGNS-BAC | addgene partial sequence | sequence record 44421 | M13-puc-rev
ATGACTGATCGCCAAGCTATTTAGGTGACACTATAGAATACTCAATTCTCTGTCCTTCCTGTGCGACGGT
TACGCCGCTCCATGAGCTTATCGGGTCCACTCGCGAACGCAGAAAGGCCCACCCGAAGGTGAGCCAGTGT
GATTACATTTGCGGCCTAACTGTGGCCAGTCCAGTTACGCTGGAGTCACTAGTATTTAGGTGACACTATA
GAAGCGGCCGCGACAACTTGTCCACGTGGAATTCTAAGCTTCGGATCCCACTGTGGTGGATGCATTTTAA
CCCATCACATATACCTGCCGTTCACTATTATTTAGTGAAATGAGATATTATGATATTTTCTGAATTGTGA
TTAAAAAGGCAACTTTATGCCCATGCAACAGAAACTATAAAAAATACAGAGAATGAAAAGAAACAGATAG
ATTTTTTAGTTCTTTAGGCCCGTAGTCTGCAAATCCTTTTATGATTTTCTATCAAACAAAAGAGGAAAAT
AGACCAGTTGCAATCCAAACGAGAGTCTAATAGAATGAGGTCGAAAAGTAAATCGCGCGGGTTTGTTACT
GATAAAGCAGGCAAGACCTAAAATGTGTAAAGGGCAAAGTGTATACTTTGGCGTCACCCCTTACATATTT
TAGGTCTTTTTTTATTGTGCGTAACTAACTTGCCATCTTCAAACAGGAGGGCTGGAAGAAGCAGACCGCT
AACACAGTACATAAAAAAGGAGACATGAACGATGAACATCAAAAAGTTTGCAAAACAAGCAACAGTATTA
ACCTTTACTACCGCACTGCTGGCAGGAGGCGCAACTCAAGCGTTTGCGAAAGAAACGAACCAAAAGCCAT
ATAAGGAAACATACGGCATTTCCCATATTACACGCCATGATATGCTGCAAATCCCTGAACAGCAAAAAAA
TGAAAAATATCAAGTTCCT
